Addgene plasmid #221268: pMSCV-FKBP-IRSp53(pLxIS)
Purpose: Expression of IRSp53 pLxIS (247-375) in mammalian cells by retroviral transduction
Depositing lab: Jonathan Kagan. Depositing organization: Boston Children's Hospital. Publication: pLxIS-containing domains are biochemically flexible regulators of interferons and metabolism. Landau LM, Chaudhary N, Tien YC, Rogozinska M, Joshi S, Yao C, Crowley J, Hullahalli K, Campbell IW, Waldor MK, Haigis M, Kagan JC. Mol Cell. 2024 Jul 11;84(13):2436-2454.e10. doi: 10.1016/j.molcel.2024.05.030. Epub 2024 Jun 25. PubMed 38925114.
Backbone
  Vector backbone: pMSCV-IRES-GFP
  Vector type: Retroviral
Growth in bacteria
  Bacterial resistance: Ampicillin, 100 μg/mL
  Growth temperature: 37°C
  Growth strain: NEB Stable
  Copy number: High Copy
Gene/Insert
  Gene/Insert name: IRSp53 pLxIS (247-375)
  Species: M. musculus (mouse)
  Entrez Gene: Baiap2 (a.k.a. IRSp53)
  Tag / fusion protein: 3xFLAG-4xFKBP (N terminal on insert)
  Cloning method: Restriction Enzyme; 5′ cloning site BglII (not destroyed); 3′ cloning site NotI (not destroyed)
Terms and licenses: Academic/Nonprofit Terms; Industry Terms: Not Available to Industry
How to cite: pMSCV-FKBP-IRSp53(pLxIS) was a gift from Jonathan Kagan (Addgene plasmid # 221268 ; http://n2t.net/addgene:221268 ; RRID:Addgene_221268)
