[The description below was written by a language model from this plasmid's Addgene catalogue record and pLannotate feature annotations shown in this document.]
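Description:
pMSCV-FKBP-IRSp53(pLxIS) is a gammaretroviral transfer vector built on the pMSCV-IRES-GFP backbone and intended for expressing a fragment of mouse IRSp53 (Baiap2) in mammalian cells by retroviral transduction. In bacteria it is maintained through a high-copy ColE1/pUC-type origin and selected with ampicillin via the β-lactamase gene. The backbone also carries several non-functional remnants of older cloning vectors (fragments of lacI, lacZα, rop, bom and a tetracycline resistance gene). The annotated sequence is about 8.2 kb.

The viral portion consists of murine embryonic stem cell virus 5′ and 3′ LTRs, the MESV Ψ packaging signal and a truncated, start-codon-less gag segment that extends the packaging region. Together these allow the transcript to be packaged into virions when gag-pol and envelope functions are supplied in trans, and then integrated into target cells. No separate internal promoter is annotated, so expression is presumably driven by the 5′ LTR. The insert, cloned between BglII and NotI, encodes residues 247–375 of IRSp53, the region containing its pLxIS motif, fused at the N terminus to a 3xFLAG epitope and four tandem FKBP domains. The automated annotation labels only part of this array: one FLAG unit and two FKBP-like segments. FKBP repeats are commonly used for ligand-induced oligomerisation, though the record does not state which FKBP variant or dimeriser applies here. Downstream, an EMCV IRES drives EGFP from the same transcript, so transduced cells can be identified or sorted by fluorescence. The associated work concerns pLxIS-containing domains as regulators of interferon responses and metabolism.
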