Features (pLannotate 1.2.2; 23 found; start..end, strand, type, name):
     61..81      +  CDS            FLAG (fragment): FLAG® epitope tag, followed by an enterokinase cleavage site
    784..1068    +  CDS            FPR2 (fragment): FKBP2_CRYNB - Protein inferred from homology: Swiss-Prot protein existence level 3. PPIases accelerate the folding of proteins. It catalyzes the cis-trans isomerization of proline imidic peptide bonds in oligopeptides (By similarity). From Cryptococcus neoformans var. neoformans serotype D (strain B-3501A) (Filobasidiella neoformans).
   1063..1383    +  CDS            FKBP1A: FKB1A_HUMAN - Also known as FKBP1, FKBP12. Experimental evidence at protein level: Swiss-Prot protein existence level 1. Keeps in an inactive conformation TGFBR1, the TGF-beta type I serine/threonine kinase receptor, preventing TGF-beta receptor activation in absence of ligand. Recruits SMAD7 to ACVR1B which prevents the association of SMAD2 and SMAD3 with the activin receptor complex, thereby blocking the activin signal. May modulate the RYR1 calcium channel activity. PPIases accelerate the folding of proteins. It catalyzes the cis-trans isomerization of proline imidic peptide bonds in oligop
   1402..1788    +  CDS            Baiap2 (fragment): BAIP2_RAT - Experimental evidence at protein level: Swiss-Prot protein existence level 1. Adapter protein that links membrane-bound small G-proteins to cytoplasmic effector proteins. Necessary for CDC42-mediated reorganization of the actin cytoskeleton and for RAC1-mediated membrane ruffling. Involved in the regulation of the actin cytoskeleton by WASF family members and the Arp2/3 complex. Plays a role in neurite growth. Acts syngeristically with ENAH to promote filipodia formation. Plays a role in the reorganization of the actin cytoskeleton in response to bacterial infection. Participates i
   1811..1844    -  misc_feature   MCS (fragment): pBluescript multiple cloning site
   1946..2408    +  misc_feature   IRES: internal ribosome entry site (IRES) of the encephalomyocarditis virus (EMCV)
   2422..3141    +  CDS            EGFP: the original enhanced GFP (Yang et al., 1996) mammalian codon-optimized
   3203..3717    +  LTR            3' LTR: 3' long terminal repeat from murine embryonic stem cell virus
   3879..3895    -  protein_bind   lac operator: The lac repressor binds to the lac operator to inhibit transcription in E. coli. This inhibition can be relieved by adding lactose or isopropyl-β-D-thiogalactopyranoside (IPTG). lac repressor encoded by lacI
   3903..3933    -  promoter       lac promoter: promoter for the E. coli lac operon
   3948..3969    -  protein_bind   CAP binding site: CAP binding activates transcription in the presence of cAMP. E. coli catabolite activator protein
   3982..4074    -  CDS            lacI (fragment): lac repressor; lacI; The lac repressor binds to the lac operator to inhibit transcription in E. coli. This inhibition can be relieved by adding lactose or isopropyl-β-D-thiogalactopyranoside (IPTG).
   4257..4845    -  rep_origin     ori: high-copy-number ColE1/pMB1/pBR322/pUC origin of replication
   5016..5876    -  CDS            AmpR: β-lactamase; bla; confers resistance to ampicillin, carbenicillin, and related antibiotics
   5877..5981    -  promoter       AmpR promoter: bla
   6076..6111    +  CDS            rop (fragment): Rop protein, which maintains plasmids at low copy number; rop
   6213..6312    +  misc_feature   bom (fragment): basis of mobility region from pBR322
   6318..6467    -  CDS            lacZα (fragment): LacZα fragment of β-galactosidase; lacZ fragment
   6467..6668    -  CDS            TcR (fragment): tetracycline efflux protein; tet; confers resistance to tetracycline
   6669..6767    +  CDS            env (fragment): murine leukemia virus gPr80 envelope polyprotein precursor; env; proteolytically cleaved into gp70SU and p15TM subunits
   6809..7325    +  LTR            5' LTR: 5' long terminal repeat from murine embryonic stem cell virus
   7389..7730    +  misc_feature   MESV Ψ: packaging signal of murine embryonic stem cell virus
   7797..8213    +  CDS            gag (truncated): truncated Moloney murine leukemia virus (MMLV) gag gene lacking the start codon
>Addgene plasmid #221268 | pMSCV-FKBP-IRSp53(pLxIS) | addgene full sequence | sequence record 438516 | Addgene NGS Result
AGATCTGCCACCATGGACTACAAGGATCACGACGGTGATTACAAGGACCACGACATCGACTACAAGGACG
ACGACGACAAGGGCGTTCAAGTAGAAACAATATCTCCAGGAGACGGGCGTACATTTCCTAAGCGTGGCCA
AACTTGCGTAGTCCATTATACCGGCATGCTGGAGGACGGTAAGAAGGTCGATAGCTCTAGAGACCGTAAC
AAACCTTTCAAATTTATGCTGGGGAAACAGGAGGTTATCCGTGGTTGGGAGGAAGGCGTGGCCCAAATGT
CCGTTGGGCAGCGTGCTAAGTTAACCATCTCGCCAGATTACGCATATGGGGCTACAGGCCATCCTGGGAT
CATTCCCCCGCATGCGACACTTGTGTTTGATGTAGAGCTGTTGAAGTTGGAGACGCGGGGAGTTCAAGTC
GAAACGATTTCACCAGGTGATGGACGCACCTTTCCTAAACGGGGACAAACGTGCGTCGTGCATTACACCG
GTATGCTGGAAGACGGCAAGAAAGTCGATTCAAGCCGCGATAGAAATAAACCCTTCAAATTCATGCTTGG
AAAACAGGAAGTAATACGCGGATGGGAAGAGGGTGTGGCGCAAATGTCTGTCGGGCAAAGAGCTAAACTG
ACAATAAGTCCTGATTACGCGTACGGTGCGACTGGGCACCCTGGTATCATTCCGCCGCACGCGACACTTG
TCTTCGACGTCGAGTTACTTAAGCTTGAGACGCGGGGGGTGCAGGTAGAGACTATTTCGCCCGGTGACGG
AAGAACTTTCCCAAAGCGGGGACAGACCTGTGTTGTCCACTACACTGGGATGTTGGAGGATGGTAAGAAA
GTTGACTCAAGTCGTGATCGCAACAAACCCTTTAAGTTTATGCTTGGGAAGCAGGAAGTCATCAGAGGTT
GGGAAGAAGGCGTAGCTCAGATGTCAGTGGGACAACGGGCCAAATTAACCATCAGTCCAGACTACGCCTA
CGGAGCCACCGGTCACCCAGGGATCATACCACCTCACGCAACCTTAGTGTTCGATGTGGAACTTTTAAAG
TTAGAGACGCGCGGTGTACAAGTGGAAACAATCAGTCCAGGGGATGGGAGAACATTCCCCAAAAGAGGCC
AGACGTGTGTCGTGCACTATACGGGGATGTTAGAAGATGGGAAAAAGGTCGATTCGTCACGCGACCGCAA
CAAACCGTTTAAATTCATGTTGGGAAAGCAGGAGGTGATTCGCGGCTGGGAGGAAGGTGTGGCACAGATG
AGCGTGGGCCAGAGAGCAAAACTGACTATCTCTCCTGATTATGCCTACGGCGCGACGGGCCACCCTGGCA
TAATTCCACCCCACGCTACCCTGGTATTCGATGTCGAGCTTCTGAAGCTTGAGGGTGCTGGGGCTGGGGC
TATGGCCAATAGCAATGGCTCCATCCTTCCAAGTGCCCTGTCAGCTTCCAAGTCCAACCTGGTCATCTCA
GATCCCATTCCTGGAGCCAAGCCCTTGCCAGTGCCACCTGAGCTGGCACCATTTGTGGGGCGGATGTCTG
CTCAGGAGAATGTACCTGTCATGAATGGCGTCGCAGGCCCGGACAGCGAGGACTACAACCCCTGGGCTGA
CCGAAAGGCTGCCCAGCCCAAATCCCTGTCTCCCCCGCAGTCTCAAAGCAAGCTGAGCGACTCGTACTCC
AACACACTCCCCGTGCGCAAGAGCGTGACGCCGAAGAACAGCTATGCCACCACTGAGAACAAGACACTGC
CACGTTCAAGCTCCATGGCAGCTGGCCTAGAACGTAATTGATAAGCGGCCGCGTTTAAACGTCGACGGTA
TCGATAAGCTTGATATCGAATTCCGCCCCCCCCCCTAACGTTACTGGCCGAAGCCGCTTGGAATAAGGCC
GGTGTGCGTTTGTCTATATGTTATTTTCCACCATATTGCCGTCTTTTGGCAATGTGAGGGCCCGGAAACC
TGGCCCTGTCTTCTTGACGAGCATTCCTAGGGGTCTTTCCCCTCTCGCCAAAGGAATGCAAGGTCTGTTG
AATGTCGTGAAGGAAGCAGTTCCTCTGGAAGCTTCTTGAAGACAAACAACGTCTGTAGCGACCCTTTGCA
GGCAGCGGAACCCCCCACCTGGCGACAGGTGCCTCTGCGGCCAAAAGCCACGTGTATAAGATACACCTGC
AAAGGCGGCACAACCCCAGTGCCACGTTGTGAGTTGGATAGTTGTGGAAAGAGTCAAATGGCTCTCCTCA
AGCGTATTCAACAAGGGGCTGAAGGATGCCCAGAAGGTACCCCATTGTATGGGATCTGATCTGGGGCCTC
GGTGCACATGCTTTACATGTGTTTAGTCGAGGTTAAAAAAACGTCTAGGCCCCCCGAACCACGGGGACGT
GGTTTTCCTTTGAAAAACACGATGATAATATGGCCACAACCATGGTGAGCAAGGGCGAGGAGCTGTTCAC
CGGGGTGGTGCCCATCCTGGTCGAGCTGGACGGCGACGTAAACGGCCACAAGTTCAGCGTGTCTGGCGAG
GGCGAGGGCGATGCCACCTACGGCAAGCTGACCCTGAAGTTCATCTGCACCACCGGCAAGCTGCCCGTGC
CCTGGCCCACCCTCGTGACCACCCTGACCTACGGCGTGCAGTGCTTCAGCCGCTACCCCGACCACATGAA
GCAGCACGACTTCTTCAAGTCCGCCATGCCCGAAGGCTACGTCCAGGAGCGCACCATCTTCTTCAAGGAC
GACGGCAACTACAAGACCCGCGCCGAGGTGAAGTTCGAGGGCGACACCCTGGTGAACCGCATCGAGCTGA
AGGGCATCGACTTCAAGGAGGACGGCAACATCCTGGGGCACAAGCTGGAGTACAACTACAACAGCCACAA
CGTCTATATCATGGCCGACAAGCAGAAGAACGGCATCAAGGCGAACTTCAAGATCCGCCACAACATCGAG
GACGGCAGCGTGCAGCTCGCCGACCACTACCAGCAGAACACCCCCATCGGCGACGGCCCCGTGCTGCTGC
CCGACAACCACTACCTGAGCACCCAGTCCGCCCTGAGCAAAGACCCCAACGAGAAGCGCGATCACATGGT
CCTGCTGGAGTTCGTGACCGCCGCCGGGATCACTCTCGGCATGGACGAGCTGTACAAGTAATGAATTAAT
TAAGAATTCGATAAAATAAAAGATTTTATTTAGTCTCCAGAAAAAGGGGGGAATGAAAGACCCCACCTGT
AGGTTTGGCAAGCTAGCTTAAGTAACGCCATTTTGCAAGGCATGGAAAATACATAACTGAGAATAGAGAA
GTTCAGATCAAGGTTAGGAACAGAGAGACAGCAGAATATGGGCCAAACAGGATATCTGTGGTAAGCAGTT
CCTGCCCCGGCTCAGGGCCAAGAACAGATGGTCCCCAGATGCGGTCCCGCCCTCAGCAGTTTCTAGAGAA
CCATCAGATGTTTCCAGGGTGCCCCAAGGACCTGAAATGACCCTGTGCCTTATTTGAACTAACCAATCAG
TTCGCTTCTCGCTTCTGTTCGCGCGCTTCTGCTCCCCGAGCTCAATAAAAGAGCCCACAACCCCTCACTC
GGCGCGCCAGTCCTCCGATAGACTGCGTCGCCCGGGTACCCGTGTATCCAATAAACCCTCTTGCAGTTGC
ATCCGACTTGTGGTCTCGCTGTTCCTTGGGAGGGTCTCCTCTGAGTGATTGACTACCCGTCAGCGGGGGT
CTTTCATGGGTAACAGTTTCTTGAAGTTGGAGAACAACATTCTGAGGGTAGGAGTCGAATATTAAGTAAT
CCTGACTCAATTAGCCACTGTTTTGAATCCACATACTCCAATACTCCTGAAATAGTTCATTATGGACAGC
GCAGAAAGAGCTGGGGAGAATTGTGAAATTGTTATCCGCTCACAATTCCACACAACATACGAGCCGGAAG
CATAAAGTGTAAAGCCTGGGGTGCCTAATGAGTGAGCTAACTCACATTAATTGCGTTGCGCTCACTGCCC
GCTTTCCAGTCGGGAAACCTGTCGTGCCAGCTGCATTAATGAATCGGCCAACGCGCGGGGAGAGGCGGTT
TGCGTATTGGGCGCTCTTCCGCTTCCTCGCTCACTGACTCGCTGCGCTCGGTCGTTCGGCTGCGGCGAGC
GGTATCAGCTCACTCAAAGGCGGTAATACGGTTATCCACAGAATCAGGGGATAACGCAGGAAAGAACATG
TGAGCAAAAGGCCAGCAAAAGGCCAGGAACCGTAAAAAGGCCGCGTTGCTGGCGTTTTTCCATAGGCTCC
GCCCCCCTGACGAGCATCACAAAAATCGACGCTCAAGTCAGAGGTGGCGAAACCCGACAGGACTATAAAG
ATACCAGGCGTTTCCCCCTGGAAGCTCCCTCGTGCGCTCTCCTGTTCCGACCCTGCCGCTTACCGGATAC
CTGTCCGCCTTTCTCCCTTCGGGAAGCGTGGCGCTTTCTCATAGCTCACGCTGTAGGTATCTCAGTTCGG
TGTAGGTCGTTCGCTCCAAGCTGGGCTGTGTGCACGAACCCCCCGTTCAGCCCGACCGCTGCGCCTTATC
CGGTAACTATCGTCTTGAGTCCAACCCGGTAAGACACGACTTATCGCCACTGGCAGCAGCCACTGGTAAC
AGGATTAGCAGAGCGAGGTATGTAGGCGGTGCTACAGAGTTCTTGAAGTGGTGGCCTAACTACGGCTACA
CTAGAAGAACAGTATTTGGTATCTGCGCTCTGCTGAAGCCAGTTACCTTCGGAAAAAGAGTTGGTAGCTC
TTGATCCGGCAAACAAACCACCGCTGGTAGCGGTGGTTTTTTTGTTTGCAAGCAGCAGATTACGCGCAGA
AAAAAAGGATCTCAAGAAGATCCTTTGATCTTTTCTACGGGGTCTGACGCTCAGTGGAACGAAAACTCAC
GTTAAGGGATTTTGGTCATGAGATTATCAAAAAGGATCTTCACCTAGATCCTTTTAAATTAAAAATGAAG
TTTTAAATCAATCTAAAGTATATATGAGTAAACTTGGTCTGACAGTTACCAATGCTTAATCAGTGAGGCA
CCTATCTCAGCGATCTGTCTATTTCGTTCATCCATAGTTGCCTGACTCCCCGTCGTGTAGATAACTACGA
TACGGGAGGGCTTACCATCTGGCCCCAGTGCTGCAATGATACCGCGAGACCCACGCTCACCGGCTCCAGA
TTTATCAGCAATAAACCAGCCAGCCGGAAGGGCCGAGCGCAGAAGTGGTCCTGCAACTTTATCCGCCTCC
ATCCAGTCTATTAATTGTTGCCGGGAAGCTAGAGTAAGTAGTTCGCCAGTTAATAGTTTGCGCAACGTTG
TTGCCATTGCTACAGGCATCGTGGTGTCACGCTCGTCGTTTGGTATGGCTTCATTCAGCTCCGGTTCCCA
ACGATCAAGGCGAGTTACATGATCCCCCATGTTGTGCAAAAAAGCGGTTAGCTCCTTCGGTCCTCCGATC
GTTGTCAGAAGTAAGTTGGCCGCAGTGTTATCACTCATGGTTATGGCAGCACTGCATAATTCTCTTACTG
TCATGCCATCCGTAAGATGCTTTTCTGTGACTGGTGAGTACTCAACCAAGTCATTCTGAGAATAGTGTAT
GCGGCGACCGAGTTGCTCTTGCCCGGCGTCAATACGGGATAATACCGCGCCACATAGCAGAACTTTAAAA
GTGCTCATCATTGGAAAACGTTCTTCGGGGCGAAAACTCTCAAGGATCTTACCGCTGTTGAGATCCAGTT
CGATGTAACCCACTCGTGCACCCAACTGATCTTCAGCATCTTTTACTTTCACCAGCGTTTCTGGGTGAGC
AAAAACAGGAAGGCAAAATGCCGCAAAAAAGGGAATAAGGGCGACACGGAAATGTTGAATACTCATACTC
TTCCTTTTTCAATATTATTGAAGCATTTATCAGGGTTATTGTCTCATGAGCGGATACATATTTGAATGTA
TTTAGAAAAATAAACAAATAGGGGTTCCGCGCACATTTCCCCGAAAAGTGCCACCTGACGTCTAAGAAAC
CATTATTATCATGACATTAACCTATAAAAATAGGCGTATCACGAGGCCCTTTCGTCTCGCGCGTTTCGGT
GATGACGGTGAAAACCTCTGACACATGCAGCTCCCGGAGACGGTCACAGCTTGTCTGTAAGCGGATGCCG
GGAGCAGACAAGCCCGTCAGGGCGCGTCAGCGGGTGTTGGCGGGTGTCGGGGCTGGCTTAACTATGCGGC
ATCAGAGCAGATTGTACTGAGAGTGCACCATATGCGGTGTGAAATACCGCACAGATGCGTAAGGAGAAAA
TACCGCATCAGGCGCCATTCGCCATTCAGGCTGCGCAACTGTTGGGAAGGGCGATCGGTGCGGGCCTCTT
CGCTATTACGCCAGCTGGCGAAAGGGGGATGTGCTGCAAGGCGATTAAGTTGGGTAACGCCAGGGTTTTC
CCAGTCACGACGTTGTAAAACGACGGCGCAAGGAATGGTGCATGCAAGGAGATGGCGCCCAACAGTCCCC
CGGCCACGGGGCCTGCCACCATACCCACGCCGAAACAAGCGCTCATGAGCCCGAAGTGGCGAGCCCGATC
TTCCCCATCGGTGATGTCGGCGATATAGGCGCCAGCAACCGCACCTGTGGCGCCGGTGATGCCGGCCACG
ATGCGTCCGGCGTAGAGGCGATTAGTCCAATTTGTTAAAGACAGGATATCAGTGGTCCAGGCTCTAGTTT
TGACTCAACAATATCACCAGCTGAAGCCTATAGAGTACGAGCCATAGATAAAATAAAAGATTTTATTTAG
TCTCCAGAAAAAGGGGGGAATGAAAGACCCCACCTGTAGGTTTGGCAAGCTAGCTTAAGTAACGCCATTT
TGCAAGGCATGGAAAATACATAACTGAGAATAGAGAAGTTCAGATCAAGGTTAGGAACAGAGAGACAGCA
GAATATGGGCCAAACAGGATATCTGTGGTAAGCAGTTCCTGCCCCGGCTCAGGGCCAAGAACAGATGGTC
CCCAGATGCGGTCCCGCCCTCAGCAGTTTCTAGAGAACCATCAGATGTTTCCAGGGTGCCCCAAGGACCT
GAAATGACCCTGTGCCTTATTTGAACTAACCAATCAGTTCGCTTCTCGCTTCTGTTCGCGCGCTTCTGCT
CCCCGAGCTCAATAAAAGAGCCCACAACCCCTCACTCGGCGCGCCAGTCCTCCGATAGACTGCGTCGCCC
GGGTACCCGTATTCCCAATAAAGCCTCTTGCTGTTTGCATCCGAATCGTGGACTCGCTGATCCTTGGGAG
GGTCTCCTCAGATTGATTGACTGCCCACCTCGGGGGTCTTTCATTTGGAGGTTCCACCGAGATTTGGAGA
CCCCTGCCCAGGGACCACCGACCCCCCCGCCGGGAGGTAAGCTGGCCAGCGGTCGTTTCGTGTCTGTCTC
TGTCTTTGTGCGTGTTTGTGCCGGCATCTAATGTTTGCGCCTGCGTCTGTACTAGTTAGCTAACTAGCTC
TGTATCTGGCGGACCCGTGGTGGAACTGACGAGTTCTGAACACCCGGCCGCAACCCTGGGAGACGTCCCA
GGGACTTTGGGGGCCGTTTTTGTGGCCCGACCTGAGGAAGGGAGTCGATGTGGAATCCGACCCCGTCAGG
ATATGTGGTTCTGGTAGGAGACGAGAACCTAAAACAGTTCCCGCCTCCGTCTGAATTTTTGCTTTCGGTT
TGGAACCGAAGCCGCGCGTCTTGTCTGCTGCAGCGCTGCAGCATCGTTCTGTGTTGTCTCTGTCTGACTG
TGTTTCTGTATTTGTCTGAAAATTAGGGCCAGACTGTTACCACTCCCTTAAGTTTGACCTTAGGTCACTG
GAAAGATGTCGAGCGGATCGCTCACAACCAGTCGGTAGATGTCAAGAAGAGACGTTGGGTTACCTTCTGC
TCTGCAGAATGGCCAACCTTTAACGTCGGATGGCCGCGAGACGGCACCTTTAACCGAGACCTCATCACCC
AGGTTAAGATCAAGGTCTTTTCACCTGGCCCGCATGGACACCCAGACCAGGTCCCCTACATCGTGACCTG
GGAAGCCTTGGCTTTTGACCCCCCTCCCTGGGTCAAGCCCTTTGTACACCCTAAGCCTCCGCCTCCTCTT
CCTCCATCCGCCCCGTCTCTCCCCCTTGAACCTCCTCGTTCGACCCCGCCTCGATCCTCCCTTTATCCAG
CCCTCACTCCTTCTCTAGGCGCCGGAATT
